Addgene plasmid #197025: pCBh_3x Flag-NLS-RhCas12f1-NLS_pA_phU6_gRNA scaffold-spacer_pCMV_mCherry_pA
Purpose: Vector encoding a human codon-optimized RhCas12f1 driven by CBh promoter, guide RNAs compatible with RhCas12f1 driven by hU6, and mCherry driven by CMV promoter
Depositing lab: Xiangfeng Kong. Depositing organization: HuidaGene Therapeutics Co., Ltd. Publication: Engineered CRISPR-OsCas12f1 and RhCas12f1 with robust activities and expanded target range for genome editing. Kong X, Zhang H, Li G, Wang Z, Kong X, Wang L, Xue M, Zhang W, Wang Y, Lin J, Zhou J, Shen X, Wei Y, Zhong N, Bai W, Yuan Y, Shi L, Zhou Y, Yang H. Nat Commun. 2023 Apr 11;14(1):2046. doi: 10.1038/s41467-023-37829-7. PubMed 37041195.
Backbone
  Vector backbone: piggyBac-CBh
  Vector type: Mammalian Expression
Growth in bacteria
  Bacterial resistance: Ampicillin, 100 μg/mL
  Growth temperature: 37°C
  Growth strain: DH5alpha
  Copy number: High Copy
Gene/Insert
  Gene/Insert name: humanized RhCas12f1
  Species: Synthetic
  Promoter: CBh, CMV, hU6
  Cloning method: Gibson Cloning
Terms and licenses: Academic/Nonprofit Terms; Industry Terms: Not Available to Industry
How to cite: pCBh_3x Flag-NLS-RhCas12f1-NLS_pA_phU6_gRNA scaffold-spacer_pCMV_mCherry_pA was a gift from Xiangfeng Kong (Addgene plasmid # 197025 ; http://n2t.net/addgene:197025 ; RRID:Addgene_197025)
