[The description below was written by a language model from this plasmid's Addgene catalogue record and pLannotate feature annotations shown in this document.]
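Description:
pCBh_3x Flag-NLS-RhCas12f1-NLS_pA_phU6_gRNA scaffold-spacer_pCMV_mCherry_pA is an all-in-one mammalian expression plasmid for genome editing with the compact type V CRISPR nuclease RhCas12f1. It is built on a backbone recorded as piggyBac-CBh, although the feature table, which comes from a roughly 7 kb partial NGS assembly, does not annotate any piggyBac transposon terminal repeats, so transposition competence cannot be confirmed from the record. In bacteria the plasmid is maintained at high copy through a ColE1/pUC-type origin and selected with ampicillin via the β-lactamase gene and its native promoter.

The plasmid carries three independent expression units in the same orientation. In the first, the CBh promoter, seen in the annotation as a shortened CMV enhancer followed by a hybrid chicken β-actin/minute virus of mice intron, drives a synthetic, human codon-optimized RhCas12f1 open reading frame. According to the construct name, this carries an N-terminal 3xFLAG epitope tag and is flanked by nuclear localization signals. A nucleoplasmin bipartite NLS is annotated at the C-terminal end just before a bGH polyadenylation signal, while the nuclease coding region itself was not recognized by the annotation software. The second unit uses the human U6 RNA polymerase III promoter to transcribe the guide RNA, arranged as scaffold followed by spacer, as is typical for Cas12-family guides. The third unit is a CMV enhancer/promoter driving mCherry with its own bGH poly(A), which gives a red fluorescent marker for identifying or sorting transfected cells. The construct is intended for testing RhCas12f1 editing activity at chosen targets in mammalian cells after insertion of a target-specific spacer.
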