Features (pLannotate 1.2.2; 12 found; start..end, strand, type, name):
    396..681     +  enhancer       CMV enhancer: human cytomegalovirus immediate early enhancer; contains an 18-bp deletion relative to the standard CMV enhancer
    961..1188    +  intron         hybrid intron: hybrid between chicken β-actin (CBA) and minute virus of mice (MMV) introns (Gray et al., 2011)
   2544..2587    +  CDS            nucleoplasmin NLS (fragment): bipartite nuclear localization signal from nucleoplasmin
   2625..2736    +  polyA_signal   bGH poly(A) signal: bovine growth hormone polyadenylation signal
   2833..3073    +  promoter       U6 promoter: RNA polymerase III promoter for human U6 snRNA
   3713..4016    +  enhancer       CMV enhancer: human cytomegalovirus immediate early enhancer
   4017..4220    +  promoter       CMV promoter: human cytomegalovirus (CMV) immediate early promoter
   4249..4958    +  CDS            mCherry (fragment): monomeric derivative of DsRed fluorescent protein (Shaner et al., 2004) mammalian codon-optimized
   4976..5087    +  polyA_signal   bGH poly(A) signal: bovine growth hormone polyadenylation signal
   5227..5331    +  promoter       AmpR promoter: bla
   5332..6192    +  CDS            AmpR: β-lactamase; bla; confers resistance to ampicillin, carbenicillin, and related antibiotics
   6363..6951    +  rep_origin     ori: high-copy-number ColE1/pMB1/pBR322/pUC origin of replication
>Addgene plasmid #197025 | pCBh_3x Flag-NLS-RhCas12f1-NLS_pA_phU6_gRNA scaffold-spacer_pCMV_mCherry_pA | addgene full sequence | sequence record 388959 | Addgene Partial NGS Result
TATCCCCTGATTCTCTCGAGTTAACCCTAGAAAGATAATCATATTGTGACGTACGTTAAAGATAATCATG
CGTAAAATTGACGCATGTGTTTTATCGATCTGTATATCGAGGTTTATTTATTAATTTGAATAGATATTAA
GTTTTATTATATTTACACTTACATACTAATAATAAATTCAACAAACAATTTATTTATGTTTATTTATTTA
TTAAAAAAAAACAAAAACTCAAAATTTCTTCTATAAAGTAACAAAACTTTTAAACATTCTCTCTTTTACA
AAAATAAACTTATTTTGTACTTTAAAAACAGTCATGTTGTATTATAAAATAAGTAATTAGCTTAACTTAT
ACATAATAGAAACAAATTATACTTATTAATTAATCTAGAGGTACCCGTTACATAACTTACGGTAAATGGC
CCGCCTGGCTGACCGCCCAACGACCCCCGCCCATTGACGTCAATAGTAACGCCAATAGGGACTTTCCATT
GACGTCAATGGGTGGAGTATTTACGGTAAACTGCCCACTTGGCAGTACATCAAGTGTATCATATGCCAAG
TACGCCCCCTATTGACGTCAATGACGGTAAATGGCCCGCCTGGCATTGTGCCCAGTACATGACCTTATGG
GACTTTCCTACTTGGCAGTACATCTACGTATTAGTCATCGCTATTACCATGGTCGAGGTGAGCCCCACGT
TCTGCTTCACTCTCCCCATCTCCCCCCCCTCCCCACCCCCAATTTTGTATTTATTTATTTTTTAATTATT
TTGTGCAGCGATGGGGGCGGGGGGGGGGGGGGGGCGCGCGCCRGGGGGGGGGGGGGGGGGSGGGGGGSGG
GGSGGGGSGRGGSGGRGRGGKGCGGCGGCAGCCAATCAGAGCGGCGCGCTCCGAAAGTTTCCTTTTATGG
CGAGGCGGCGGCGGCGGCGGCCCTATAAAAAGCGAAGCGCGCGGCGGGCGGGAGTCGCTGCGCGCTGCCT
TCGCCCCGTGCCCCGCTCCGCCGCCGCCTCGCGCCGCCCGCCCCGGCTCTGACTGACCGCGTTACTCCCA
CAGGTGAGCGGGCGGGACGGCCCTTCTCCTCCGGGCTGTAATTAGCTGAGCAAGAGGTAAGGGTTTAAGG
GATGGTTGGTTGGTGGGGTATTAATGTTTAATTACCTGGAGCACCTGCCTGAAATCACTTTTTTTCAGGT
TGGACCGGTGCCACCATGGACTATAAGGACCACGACGGAGACTACAAGGATCATGATATTGATTACAAAG
ACGATGACGATAAGATGCCTAAGAAGAAGAGAAAGGTGATGATTACAGTGCGGAAGCTGAAGATTCTGAT
CGACGGCGAGAGCAGGAACGAGAGCTACAAGTTCATCCGGGACAGCATGTACGCCCAGTACCTGGCCCTG
AACAAGGCCATGAGCTACCTGGGTACCGCCTACCTGAGCAGAGATAAGGAGATCTTCAAGGAGGCCATCA
AGTCTCTCAACAACTCTAATCCTATCTTCGACAACATTAACTTCGGCAAGGGAATCGATACCAAGAGCAG
CGTGAACCAGACAGTGAAGAAACACATCCAGGCCGACATTAAGAATGGCCTGGCCAAGGGCGAAAGATCC
ATCCGGAACTACAAGCGTGACTACCCCCTGATGACCAGAGGCAGAGATCTGAAGTTTTTCTACTGCGACA
CCAATAGCACCAAGGTGAAGGTGAAATGGGTGAACGGCATCATCTTTGACGTGATGCTGGGAAAGGAATA
CAACAAGAATGATCTAGAGCTGAGATCTTTTCTGAACAGAGTCATCAACAAGGAATATAAGATCTCCCAA
AGCAGCATCTGCTTCGACAAGCACAACAGACTGATCCTGAATCTGAGCGTGAACATCACCGACAACATCC
CCAACGAGGTGGTGAAGGGCAGAATTGTGGGCGTCGACCTGGGCATGAAAATCCCAGCTTATGTGACACT
GAACGACAGCGAGTACATCGGAAAACCTATCGGCGACATCAACGACTTCCTGAAGGTGCGGAAGCAGTTC
AAAGAAAGAAAGGAGCGGCTGCAGAAGCAGCTGGCCATCAACAAGGGCGGCAGAGGCATCACCAACAAGA
TGCAGCTGATGGACGCCTTCACCAACAAGGAAAAGAACTTCGCTAATACCTACAACCACGGCGTTTCTAA
GGCAATCATCAACTTTGCTAAGAAGTACAAGGCCGAGCAGATCAACGTGGAGTTCCTGGCTCTGGCCGGC
AGCGAGAAGGAAATCCTGAGCTCCACAATCCGCTACTGGTCCTACTATCAACTGCAACAGATGATCGAGT
ACAAGGCCAACCGGGAAGGCATCGCCGTGAAGTACGTGGACCCTTACCTGACCTCACAGACCTGCTGCAA
GTGCGGCAACTACGAGGTGGGACAGAGAATCAACCAGGAGCTGTTCGAGTGTAAACTGTGTGGCAATAAA
ATGAATGCCGATAGAAACGCCAGCTTCAACATCGCCAGAAGCACAAAGTACATCAGCTCTAAAGAGGAAA
GCGACTTCTACAAACAGCTCAAAAAAAGGCCGGCGGCCACGAAGAAGGCCGGCCAGGCAAAGAAGAAGAA
GTAAGAATTCCTAGAGCTCGCTGATCAGCCTCGACTGTGCCTTCTAGTTGCCAGCCATCTGTTGTTTGCC
CCTCCCCCGTGCCTTCCTTGACCCTGGAAGGTGCCACTCCCACTGTCCTTTCCTAATAAAATGAGGAAAT
TGCATCGCATTGTCTGAGTAGGTGTCATTCTATTCTGGGGGGTGGGGTGGGGCAGGACAGCAAGGGGGAG
GATTGGGAAGAGAATAGCAGGCATGCTGGGGAGAGGGCCTATTTCCCATGATTCCTTCATATTTGCATAT
ACGATACAAGGCTGTTAGAGAGATAATTGGAATTAATTTGACTGTAAACACAAAGATATTAGTACAAAAT
ACGTGACGTAGAAAGTAATAATTTCTTGGGTAGTTTGCAGTTTTAAAATTATGTTTTAAAATGGACTATC
ATATGCTTACCGTAACTTGAAAGTATTTCGATTTCTTGGCTTTATATATCTTGTGGAAAGGACGAAACAC
CGGGACGGTTGATTTAGCAACCGAAGTCTGAGGGCATGTAGAAAAAAGTATAGGTATATACCAACATACT
TGCATTGCCACTCGGAAAGGGTTAACCTTGGTCATTGTGTTACCGACCAAGCATTCCAGAAATGGAATGT
AAATCCATTACAGTAGGAGCATACTTTTATTTTTTTGCGGCCGCGTCGACGGCGCGCCCTAGACGAAGCA
GCTCCAGCCTACACAATCGCTCAAGACGTGTAATGCTTTTATTATATATTAGTCACGATATCTATAACAA
GAAAATATATATATAATAAGTTATCACGTAAGTAGAACATGAAATAACAATATAATTATCGTATGAGTTA
AATCTTAAAAGTCACGTAAAAGATAATCATGCGTCATTTTGACTCACGCGGTCGTTATAGTTCAAAATCA
GTGACACTTACCGCATTGACAAGCACGCCTCACGGGAGCTCCAAGCGGCGACTGAGATGTCCTAAATGCA
CAGCGACGGATTCGCGCTATTTAGAAAGAGAGAGCAATATTTCAAGAATGCATGCGTCAATTTTACGCAG
ACTATCTTTCTAGGGTTAAGGCAACGCGGCCTTTTTACGGTTCCTGGCCTTTTGCTGGCCTTTTGCTCTA
GACGTTACATAACTTACGGTAAATGGCCCGCCTGGCTGACCGCCCAACGACCCCCGCCCATTGACGTCAA
TAATGACGTATGTTCCCATAGTAACGCCAATAGGGACTTTCCATTGACGTCAATGGGTGGAGTATTTACG
GTAAACTGCCCACTTGGCAGTACATCAAGTGTATCATATGCCAAGTACGCCCCCTATTGACGTCAATGAC
GGTAAATGGCCCGCCTGGCATTATGCCCAGTACATGACCTTATGGGACTTTCCTACTTGGCAGTACATCT
ACGTATTAGTCATCGCTATTACCATGGTGATGCGGTTTTGGCAGTACATCAATGGGCGTGGATAGCGGTT
TGACTCACGGGGATTTCCAAGTCTCCACCCCATTGACGTCAATGGGAGTTTGTTTTGGCACCAAAATCAA
CGGGACTTTCCAAAATGTCGTAACAACTCCGCCCCATTGACGCAAATGGGCGGTAGGCGTGTACGGTGGG
AGGTCTATATAAGCAGAGCTGGTTTAGTGAACCGTCAGATCCGCTAGCATGGTGAGCAAGGGCGAGGAGG
ATAACATGGCCATCATCAAGGAGTTCATGCGCTTCAAGGTGCACATGGAGGGCTCCGTGAACGGCCACGA
GTTCGAGATCGAGGGCGAGGGCGAGGGCCGCCCCTACGAGGGCACCCAGACCGCCAAGCTGAAGGTGACC
AAGGGTGGCCCCCTGCCCTTCGCCTGGGACATCCTGTCCCCTCAGTTCATGTACGGCTCCAAGGCCTACG
TGAAGCACCCCGCCGACATCCCCGACTACTTGAAGCTGTCCTTCCCCGAGGGCTTCAAGTGGGAGCGCGT
GATGAACTTCGATGACGGCGGCGTGGTGACCGTGACCCAGGACTCCTCCCTGCAGGACGGCGAGTTCATC
TACAAGGTGAAGCTGCGCGGCACCAACTTCCCCTCCGACGGCCCCGTAATGCAGAAGAAAACCATGGGCT
GGGAGGCCTCCTCCGAGCGGATGTACCCCGAGGACGGCGCCCTGAAGGGCGAGATCAAGCAGAGGCTGAA
GCTGAAGGACGGCGGCCACTACGACGCTGAGGTCAAGACCACCTACAAGGCCAAGAAGCCCGTGCAGCTG
CCCGGCGCCTACAACGTCAACATCAAGTTGGACATCACCTCCCACAACGAGGACTACACCATCGTGGAAC
AGTACGAACGCGCCGAGGGCCGCCACTCCACCGGCGGCATGGACGAGCTGTACAAGTAACTCTTGGCCCG
GATCCCTGTGCCTTCTAGTTGCCAGCCATCTGTTGTTTGCCCCTCCCCCGTGCCTTCCTTGACCCTGGAA
GGTGCCACTCCCACTGTCCTTTCCTAATAAAATGAGGAAATTGCATCGCATTGTCTGAGTAGGTGTCATT
CTATTCTGGGGGGTGGGGTGGGGCAGGACAGCAAGGGGGAGGATTGGGAAAACAATAGCAGGCATGCTGG
GGATGCGGTGGGCTCTATGGGGATCCGCACTTTTCGGGGAAATGTGCGCGGAACCCCTATTTGTTTATTT
TTCTAAATACATTCAAATATGTATCCGCTCATGAGACAATAACCCTGATAAATGCTTCAATAATATTGAA
AAAGGAAGAGTATGAGTATTCAACATTTCCGTGTCGCCCTTATTCCCTTTTTTGCGGCATTTTGCCTTCC
TGTTTTTGCTCACCCAGAAACGCTGGTGAAAGTAAAAGATGCTGAAGATCAGTTGGGTGCACGAGTGGGT
TACATCGAACTGGATCTCAACAGCGGTAAGATCCTTGAGAGTTTTCGCCCCGAAGAACGTTTTCCAATGA
TGAGCACTTTTAAAGTTCTGCTATGTGGCGCGGTATTATCCCGTATTGACGCCGGGCAAGAGCAACTCGG
TCGCCGCATACACTATTCTCAGAATGACTTGGTTGAGTACTCACCAGTCACAGAAAAGCATCTTACGGAT
GGCATGACAGTAAGAGAATTATGCAGTGCTGCCATAACCATGAGTGATAACACTGCGGCCAACTTACTTC
TGACAACGATCGGAGGACCGAAGGAGCTAACCGCTTTTTTGCACAACATGGGGGATCATGTAACTCGCCT
TGATCGTTGGGAACCGGAGCTGAATGAAGCCATACCAAACGACGAGCGTGACACCACGATGCCTGTAGCA
ATGGCAACAACGTTGCGCAAACTATTAACTGGCGAACTACTTACTCTAGCTTCCCGGCAACAATTAATAG
ACTGGATGGAGGCGGATAAAGTTGCAGGACCACTTCTGCGCTCGGCCCTTCCGGCTGGCTGGTTTATTGC
TGATAAATCTGGAGCCGGTGAGCGTGGGTCTCGCGGTATCATTGCAGCACTGGGGCCAGATGGTAAGCCC
TCCCGTATCGTAGTTATCTACACGACGGGGAGTCAGGCAACTATGGATGAACGAAATAGACAGATCGCTG
AGATAGGTGCCTCACTGATTAAGCATTGGTAACTGTCAGACCAAGTTTACTCATATATACTTTAGATTGA
TTTAAAACTTCATTTTTAATTTAAAAGGATCTAGGTGAAGATCCTTTTTGATAATCTCATGACCAAAATC
CCTTAACGTGAGTTTTCGTTCCACTGAGCGTCAGACCCCGTAGAAAAGATCAAAGGATCTTCTTGAGATC
CTTTTTTTCTGCGCGTAATCTGCTGCTTGCAAACAAAAAAACCACCGCTACCAGCGGTGGTTTGTTTGCC
GGATCAAGAGCTACCAACTCTTTTTCCGAAGGTAACTGGCTTCAGCAGAGCGCAGATACCAAATACTGTT
CTTCTAGTGTAGCCGTAGTTAGGCCACCACTTCAAGAACTCTGTAGCACCGCCTACATACCTCGCTCTGC
TAATCCTGTTACCAGTGGCTGCTGCCAGTGGCGATAAGTCGTGTCTTACCGGGTTGGACTCAAGACGATA
GTTACCGGATAAGGCGCAGCGGTCGGGCTGAACGGGGGGTTCGTGCACACAGCCCAGCTTGGAGCGAACG
ACCTACACCGAACTGAGATACCTACAGCGTGAGCTATGAGAAAGCGCCACGCTTCCCGAAGGGAGAAAGG
CGGACAGGTATCCGGTAAGCGGCAGGGTCGGAACAGGAGAGCGCACGAGGGAGCTTCCAGGGGGAAACGC
CTGGTATCTTTATAGTCCTGTCGGGTTTCGCCACCTCTGACTTGAGCGTCGATTTTTGTGATGCTCGTCA
GGGGGGCGGAGCCTATGGAAAAACGCCAGCAACGCGGCCTTTTTACGGTTCCTGGCCTTTTGCTGGCCTT
TTGCTCACATGTTCTTTCCTGCGT
